Addgene plasmid #44888: pFA6a-link-yomRuby2-CaURA3
Purpose: Yeast tagging vector to create gene fusion with yeast optimized mRuby2 with CaUra3 selection
Depositing lab: Wendell Lim & Kurt Thorn. Publication: Improved Blue, Green, and Red Fluorescent Protein Tagging Vectors for S. cerevisiae. Lee S, Lim WA, Thorn KS. PLoS One. 2013 Jul 2;8(7):e67902. doi: 10.1371/journal.pone.0067902. Print 2013. PubMed 23844123.
Backbone
  Vector backbone: pFA6a
  Vector type: Yeast Expression
  Selectable markers: URA3
Growth in bacteria
  Bacterial resistance: Ampicillin, 100 μg/mL
  Growth temperature: 37°C
  Growth strain: DH5alpha
  Copy number: Unknown
Gene/Insert
  Gene/Insert name: yomRuby2 (alt name: Yeast Optimized mRuby2)
  Species: Synthetic
Terms and licenses: Academic/Nonprofit Terms; Industry Terms: Not Available to Industry
Depositor comments: This vector is derived from the sequences published in “Optimized cassettes for fluorescent protein tagging in Saccharomyces cerevisiae.” Sheff MA, Thorn KS. Yeast. 2004 Jun;21(8):661-70. These plasmids were generated with funding from an NIGMS Systems Biology Center grant, number P50 GM081879. Please acknowledge this grant if you use these plasmids.
How to cite: pFA6a-link-yomRuby2-CaURA3 was a gift from Wendell Lim & Kurt Thorn (Addgene plasmid # 44888)
