[The description below was written by a language model from this plasmid's Addgene catalogue record and pLannotate feature annotations shown in this document.]
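Description:
pFA6a-link-yomRuby2-CaURA3 is a yeast tagging vector built on the pFA6a backbone, designed as a template for creating gene fusions to a red fluorescent protein in Saccharomyces cerevisiae. It is maintained in E. coli through a high-copy ColE1/pUC-type origin and an ampicillin resistance gene (β-lactamase under its own promoter). No yeast replication origin or centromere is annotated, which fits a plasmid that serves as a source of an integrating cassette rather than as an episomal expression vector. Flanking T7 and SP6 promoters and short fragments annotated as lacI, rop and bom are backbone remnants with no evident role in the tagging function.

The payload is yomRuby2, a synthetic, yeast codon-optimized version of the monomeric red fluorescent protein mRuby2 (annotated by similarity as mRuby, an Entacmaea quadricolor derivative). On the circular map, the fluorescent protein coding sequence runs directly into the S. cerevisiae ADH1 terminator, so a tagged gene acquires both the fluorophore and a transcription terminator. No promoter drives the reporter, since expression is meant to come from the tagged gene's own promoter. The "link" in the name indicates a linker preceding the fluorescent protein, although it is not annotated separately. Downstream lies the selection module: a URA3 coding sequence between the Ashbya gossypii TEF promoter and terminator. The annotation tool matched it to S. cerevisiae URA3, but the name and stated purpose identify it as CaURA3, presumably the Candida albicans orthologue. This marker complements uracil auxotrophy in ura3 strains. The plasmid belongs to a set of improved blue, green and red fluorescent protein tagging vectors derived from earlier optimized cassettes, and is typically used for localization and expression studies.
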