Features (pLannotate 1.2.2; 13 found; start..end, strand, type, name):
     18..205     +  terminator     ADH1 terminator: S. cerevisiae ADH1; transcription terminator for the S. cerevisiae alcohol dehydrogenase 1 (ADH1) gene
    280..623     +  promoter       TEF promoter: Ashbya gossypii TEF promoter
    642..1430    +  CDS            URA3: PYRF_YEAST - Experimental evidence at protein level: Swiss-Prot protein existence level 1. From Saccharomyces cerevisiae (strain ATCC 204508 / S288c) (Baker's yeast).
   1442..1639    +  terminator     TEF terminator: Ashbya gossypii TEF terminator
   1747..1765    -  promoter       T7 promoter: promoter for bacteriophage T7 RNA polymerase
   1787..1840    -  CDS            lacI (fragment): lac repressor; lacI; The lac repressor binds to the lac operator to inhibit transcription in E. coli. This inhibition can be relieved by adding lactose or isopropyl-β-D-thiogalactopyranoside (IPTG).
   2023..2611    -  rep_origin     ori: high-copy-number ColE1/pMB1/pBR322/pUC origin of replication
   2782..3642    -  CDS            AmpR: β-lactamase; bla; confers resistance to ampicillin, carbenicillin, and related antibiotics
   3643..3747    -  promoter       AmpR promoter: bla
   3842..3877    +  CDS            rop (fragment): Rop protein, which maintains plasmids at low copy number; rop
   3979..4030    +  misc_feature   bom (fragment): basis of mobility region from pBR322
   4093..4111    +  promoter       SP6 promoter: promoter for bacteriophage SP6 RNA polymerase
   4181..4861    +  CDS            mRuby: mRuby is a basic (constitutively fluorescent) red fluorescent protein published in 2009, derived from Entacmaea quadricolor. It has low acid sensitivity.
>Addgene plasmid #44888 | pFA6a-link-yomRuby2-CaURA3 | depositor full sequence | sequence record 62134 | pFA6a-link-yomRuby2-CaURA3 sequence 4867 bps
GCGCCACTTCTAAATAAGCGAATTTCTTATGATTTATGATTTTTATTATTAAATAAGTTATAAAAAAAAT
AAGTGTATACAAATTTTAAAGTGACTCTTAGGTTTTAAAACGAAAATTCTTATTCTTGAGTAACTCTTTC
CTGTAGGTCAGGTTGCTTTCTCAGGTATAGTATGAGGTCGCTCTTATTGACCACACCTCTACCGGCAGAT
CCGCTAGGGATAACAGGGTAATATAGATCTGTTTAGCTTGCCTCGTCCCCGCCGGGTCACCCGGCCAGCG
ACATGGAGGCCCAGAATACCCTCCTTGACAGTCTTGACGTGCGCAGCTCAGGGGCATGATGTGACTGTCG
CCCGTACATTTAGCCCATACATCCCCATGTATAATCATTTGCATCCATACATTTTGATGGCCGCACGGCG
CGAAGCAAAAATTACGGCTCCTCGCTGCAGACCTGCGAGCAGGGAAACGCTCCCCTCACAGACGCGTTGA
ATTGTCCCCACGCCGCGCCCCTGTAGAGAAATATAAAAGGTTAGGATTTGCCACTGAGGTTCTTCTTTCA
TATACTTCCTTTTAAAATCTTGCTAGGATACAGTTCTCACATCACATCCGAACATAAACAACCATGACAG
TCAACACTAAGACCTATAGTGAGAGAGCAGAAACTCATGCCTCACCAGTAGCACAGCGATTATTTCGATT
AATGGAACTGAAGAAAACCAATTTATGTGCATCAATTGACGTTGATACCACTAAGGAATTCCTTGAATTA
ATTGATAAATTAGGTCCTTATGTATGCTTAATCAAGACTCATATTGATATAATCAATGATTTTTCCTATG
AATCCACTATTGAACCATTATTAGAACTTTCACGTAAACATCAATTTATGATTTTTGAAGATAGAAAATT
TGCTGATATTGGTAATACCGTAAAGAAACAATATATTGGTGGAGTTTATAAAATTAGTAGTTGGGCAGAT
ATTACCAATGCTCATGGTGTCACTGGGAATGGAGTGGTTGAAGGATTAAAACAGGGAGCTAAAGAAACCA
CCACCAACCAAGAGCCAAGAGGGTTATTGATGTTAGCTGAATTATCATCAGTGGGATCATTAGCATATGG
AGAATATTCTCAAAAAACTGTTGAAATTGCTAAATCCGATAAGGAATTTGTTATTGGATTTATTGCCCAA
CGTGATATGGGTGGCCAAGAAGAAGGATTTGATTGGCTTATTATGACACCTGGAGTTGGATTAGATGATA
AAGGTGATGGATTAGGACAACAATATAGAACTGTTGATGAAGTTGTTAGCACTGGAACTGATATTATCAT
TGTTGGTAGAGGATTGTTTGGTAAAGGAAGAGATCCAGATATTGAAGGTAAAAGGTATAGAAATGCTGGT
TGGAATGCTTATTTGAAAAAGACTGGCCAATTATAATCAGTACTGACAATAAAAAGATTCTTGTTTTCAA
GAACTTGTCATTTGTATAGTTTTTTTATATTGTAGTTGTTCTATTTTAATCAAATGTTAGCGTGATTTAT
ATTTTTTTTCGCCTCGACATCATCTGCCCAGATGCGAAGTTAAGTGCGCAGAAAGTAATATCATGCGTCA
ATCGTATGTGAATGCTGGTCGCTATACTGCTGTCGATTCGATACTAACGCCGCCATCCAGTGTCGAAAAC
GAGCTCGAATTCATCGATGATATCAGATCCACTAGTGGCCTATGCGGCCGCGGATCTGCCGGTCTCCCTA
TAGTGAGTCGTATTAATTTCGATAAGCCAGGTTAACCTGCATTAATGAATCGGCCAACGCGCGGGGAGAG
GCGGTTTGCGTATTGGGCGCTCTTCCGCTTCCTCGCTCACTGACTCGCTGCGCTCGGTCGTTCGGCTGCG
GCGAGCGGTATCAGCTCACTCAAAGGCGGTAATACGGTTATCCACAGAATCAGGGGATAACGCAGGAAAG
AACATGTGAGCAAAAGGCCAGCAAAAGGCCAGGAACCGTAAAAAGGCCGCGTTGCTGGCGTTTTTCCATA
GGCTCCGCCCCCCTGACGAGCATCACAAAAATCGACGCTCAAGTCAGAGGTGGCGAAACCCGACAGGACT
ATAAAGATACCAGGCGTTTCCCCCTGGAAGCTCCCTCGTGCGCTCTCCTGTTCCGACCCTGCCGCTTACC
GGATACCTGTCCGCCTTTCTCCCTTCGGGAAGCGTGGCGCTTTCTCAATGCTCACGCTGTAGGTATCTCA
GTTCGGTGTAGGTCGTTCGCTCCAAGCTGGGCTGTGTGCACGAACCCCCCGTTCAGCCCGACCGCTGCGC
CTTATCCGGTAACTATCGTCTTGAGTCCAACCCGGTAAGACACGACTTATCGCCACTGGCAGCAGCCACT
GGTAACAGGATTAGCAGAGCGAGGTATGTAGGCGGTGCTACAGAGTTCTTGAAGTGGTGGCCTAACTACG
GCTACACTAGAAGGACAGTATTTGGTATCTGCGCTCTGCTGAAGCCAGTTACCTTCGGAAAAAGAGTTGG
TAGCTCTTGATCCGGCAAACAAACCACCGCTGGTAGCGGTGGTTTTTTTGTTTGCAAGCAGCAGATTACG
CGCAGAAAAAAAGGATCTCAAGAAGATCCTTTGATCTTTTCTACGGGGTCTGACGCTCAGTGGAACGAAA
ACTCACGTTAAGGGATTTTGGTCATGAGATTATCAAAAAGGATCTTCACCTAGATCCTTTTAAATTAAAA
ATGAAGTTTTAAATCAATCTAAAGTATATATGAGTAAACTTGGTCTGACAGTTACCAATGCTTAATCAGT
GAGGCACCTATCTCAGCGATCTGTCTATTTCGTTCATCCATAGTTGCCTGACTCCCCGTCGTGTAGATAA
CTACGATACGGGAGGGCTTACCATCTGGCCCCAGTGCTGCAATGATACCGCGAGACCCACGCTCACCGGC
TCCAGATTTATCAGCAATAAACCAGCCAGCCGGAAGGGCCGAGCGCAGAAGTGGTCCTGCAACTTTATCC
GCCTCCATCCAGTCTATTAATTGTTGCCGGGAAGCTAGAGTAAGTAGTTCGCCAGTTAATAGTTTGCGCA
ACGTTGTTGCCATTGCTACAGGCATCGTGGTGTCACGCTCGTCGTTTGGTATGGCTTCATTCAGCTCCGG
TTCCCAACGATCAAGGCGAGTTACATGATCCCCCATGTTGTGCAAAAAAGCGGTTAGCTCCTTCGGTCCT
CCGATCGTTGTCAGAAGTAAGTTGGCCGCAGTGTTATCACTCATGGTTATGGCAGCACTGCATAATTCTC
TTACTGTCATGCCATCCGTAAGATGCTTTTCTGTGACTGGTGAGTACTCAACCAAGTCATTCTGAGAATA
GTGTATGCGGCGACCGAGTTGCTCTTGCCCGGCGTCAATACGGGATAATACCGCGCCACATAGCAGAACT
TTAAAAGTGCTCATCATTGGAAAACGTTCTTCGGGGCGAAAACTCTCAAGGATCTTACCGCTGTTGAGAT
CCAGTTCGATGTAACCCACTCGTGCACCCAACTGATCTTCAGCATCTTTTACTTTCACCAGCGTTTCTGG
GTGAGCAAAAACAGGAAGGCAAAATGCCGCAAAAAAGGGAATAAGGGCGACACGGAAATGTTGAATACTC
ATACTCTTCCTTTTTCAATATTATTGAAGCATTTATCAGGGTTATTGTCTCATGAGCGGATACATATTTG
AATGTATTTAGAAAAATAAACAAATAGGGGTTCCGCGCACATTTCCCCGAAAAGTGCCACCTGACGTCTA
AGAAACCATTATTATCATGACATTAACCTATAAAAATAGGCGTATCACGAGGCCCTTTCGTCTCGCGCGT
TTCGGTGATGACGGTGAAAACCTCTGACACATGCAGCTCCCGGAGACGGTCACAGCTTGTCTGTAAGCGG
ATGCCGGGAGCAGACAAGCCCGTCAGGGCGCGTCAGCGGGTGTTGGCGGGTGTCGGGGCTGGCTTAACTA
TGCGGCATCAGAGCAGATTGTACTGAGAGTGCACCATATGGACATATTGTCGTTAGAACGCGGCTACAAT
TAATACATAACCTTATGTATCATACACATACGATTTAGGTGACACTATAGAACGCGGCCGCCAGCTGAAG
CTTCGTACGCTGCAGGTCGACGGATCGGTGACGGTGCTGGTTTAATTAACATGAACTCCTTGATTAAGGA
AAATATGAGAATGAAAGTTGTGTTAGAAGGTTCCGTAAACGGTCACCAGTTTAAGTGTACAGGCGAAGGA
GAAGGAAACCCTTACATGGGGACACAAACTATGAGAATCAAGGTAATCGAAGGTGGTCCTCTTCCATTTG
CCTTCGACATATTGGCGACATCTTTCATGTACGGCTCTCGAACTTTCATCAAATACCCAAAAGGGATTCC
TGACTTTTTCAAACAATCATTTCCAGAAGGCTTCACCTGGGAAAGGGTTACAAGATACGAGGATGGTGGC
GTTATTACTGTAATGCAAGATACTTCACTGGAGGATGGTTGTCTCGTCTACCACGCTCAAGTAAGAGGTG
TCAATTTTCCTTCTAATGGAGCTGTGATGCAGAAAAAGACCAAAGGTTGGGAACCAAATACAGAGATGAT
GTATCCAGCCGATGGGGGACTAAGAGGATATACGCACATGGCTCTTAAGGTCGATGGCGGAGGTCATCTA
AGCTGCTCATTTGTTACAACTTACAGAAGCAAAAAGACTGTTGGCAACATCAAAATGCCAGGTATACATG
CAGTTGACCATCGTTTGGAAAGATTAGAGGAAAGTGATAATGAGATGTTTGTTGTGCAAAGAGAACATGC
AGTCGCAAAATTTGCTGGCTTAGGTGGTGGGTAAGGC
