>Addgene plasmid #44888 | pFA6a-link-yomRuby2-CaURA3 | addgene partial sequence | sequence record 63971 | T7 5'-TAATACGACTCACTATAGGG-3'
ATCTGATATCATCGATGAATTCGAGCTCGTTTTCGACACTGGATGGCGGCGTTAGTATCGAATCGACAGC
AGTATAGCGACCAGCATTCACATACGATTGACGCATGATATTACTTTCTGCGCACTTAACTTCGCATCTG
GGCAGATGATGTCGAGGCGAAAAAAAATATAAATCACGCTAACATTTGATTAAAATAGAACAACTACAAT
ATAAAAAAACTATACAAATGACAAGTTCTTGAAAACAAGAATCTTTTTATTGTCAGTACTGATTATAATT
GGCCAGTCTTTTTCAAATAAGCATTCCAACCAGCATCTCTATACCTTTTACCTTCAATATCTGGATCTCT
TCCTTTACCAAACAATCCTCTACCAACAATGATAATATCAGTTCCAGTGCTAACAACTTCATCAACAGTT
CTATATTGTTGTCCTAATCCATCACCTTTATCATCTAATCCAACTCCAGGTGTCATAATAAGCCAATCAA
ATCCTTCTTCTTGTCCACCCATATCACGTTGGGCAATAAATCCAATAACAAATTCCTTATCGGATTTAGC
AATTTCAACAGTTTTTTGAGAATATTCTCCATATGCTAATGATCCCACTGATGATAATTCAGCTAACATC
AATAACCCTCTTGGCTCTTGGTTGGTGGTGGTTTCTTTAGCTCCCTGTTTTAATCCTTCAACTACTCCAT
TCCCAGTGACACCATGAGCATTAGTAATATCTGCCCAACTACTAATTTTATAAACTCCACCAATATATTG
TTTCTTCACGGTATTACCAATATCAGCAAATTTTCTATCTTCAAAAATCA
