>Addgene plasmid #44888 | pFA6a-link-yomRuby2-CaURA3 | addgene partial sequence | sequence record 65331 | Sp6 5'-ATTTAGGTGACACTATAG-3'
CGGATCGGTGACGGTGCTGGTTTAATTAACATGAACTCCTTGATTAAGGAAAATATGAGAATGAAAGTTG
TGTTAGAAGGTTCCGTAAACGGTCACCAGTTTAAGTGTACAGGCGAAGGAGAAGGAAACCCTTACATGGG
GACACAAACTATGAGAATCAAGGTAATCGAAGGTGGTCCTCTTCCATTTGCCTTCGACATATTGGCGACA
TCTTTCATGTACGGCTCTCGAACTTTCATCAAATACCCAAAAGGGATTCCTGACTTTTTCAAACAATCAT
TTCCAGAAGGCTTCACCTGGGAAAGGGTTACAAGATACGAGGATGGTGGCGTTATTACTGTAATGCAAGA
TACTTCACTGGAGGATGGTTGTCTCGTCTACCACGCTCAAGTAAGAGGTGTCAATTTTCCTTCTAATGGA
GCTGTGATGCAGAAAAAGACCAAAGGTTGGGAACCAAATACAGAGATGATGTATCCAGCCGATGGGGGAC
TAAGAGGATATACGCACATGGCTCTTAAGGTCGATGGCGGAGGTCATCTAAGCTGCTCATTTGTTACAAC
TTACAGAAGCAAAAAGACTGTTGGCAACATCAAAATGCCAGGTATACATGCAGTTGACCATCGTTTGGAA
AGATTAGAGGAAAGTGATAATGAGATGTTTGTTGTGCAAAGAGAACATGCAGTCGCAAAATTTGCTGGCT
TAGGTGGTGGGTAAGGCGCGCCACTTCTAAATAAGCGAATTTCTTATGATTTATGATTTTTATTATTAAA
TAAGTTA
